Addgene plasmid #250425: pLexM-HsPQLC1(Δ100-125/3xGGGS/Δ257-271)-FLAG
Purpose: Expression of C-terminally FLAG-Tagged HsPQLC1 (Δ100-125 - with these residues replaced by 3xGGGS Linker; Δ257-271) in Mammalian Cells
Depositing lab: Simon Newstead. Depositing organization: University of Oxford.
Backbone
  Vector backbone: pLexM
  Backbone manufacturer: Edith Yvonne Jones (Addgene # 99844)
  Vector type: Mammalian Expression
Growth in bacteria
  Bacterial resistance: Ampicillin, 100 μg/mL
  Growth temperature: 37°C
  Growth strain: DH5alpha
  Copy number: High Copy
Gene/Insert
  Gene/Insert name: PQLC1
  Species: H. sapiens (human)
  Insert size (bp): 726
  Mutation: Δ100-125 (Replaced with 3xGGGS), Δ257-271
  Entrez Gene: SLC66A2 (a.k.a. PQLC1)
  Promoter: Chicken-beta-actin promoter/CMV Enhancer
  Tag / fusion protein: FLAG (C terminal on backbone)
  Cloning method: Restriction Enzyme; 5′ cloning site SacI (unknown if destroyed); 3′ cloning site XhoI (unknown if destroyed)
  Sequencing primers: 5′ GCTGGTTGTTGTGCTGTCTCATC; 3′ ATCACCATCTAATTCAACCAA
Terms and licenses: Academic/Nonprofit Terms; Industry Terms: Not Available to Industry
How to cite: pLexM-HsPQLC1(Δ100-125/3xGGGS/Δ257-271)-FLAG was a gift from Simon Newstead (Addgene plasmid # 250425 ; http://n2t.net/addgene:250425 ; RRID:Addgene_250425)
