[The description below was written by a language model from this plasmid's Addgene catalogue record and pLannotate feature annotations shown in this document.]
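Description:
pLexM-HsPQLC1(Δ100-125/3xGGGS/Δ257-271)-FLAG is a mammalian expression plasmid of about 6.1 kb built on the pLexM backbone. It is propagated in E. coli through a high-copy ColE1/pUC-type origin and selected with ampicillin via the β-lactamase gene and its own promoter. Expression in mammalian cells is driven by a CAG-style arrangement: the human CMV immediate-early enhancer, the chicken β-actin promoter, and a chimeric chicken β-actin/rabbit β-globin intron. This combination gives strong constitutive transcription. The transcript is terminated by the rabbit β-globin polyadenylation signal. The short HBB fragments annotated on either side of the cassette most likely reflect β-globin exon sequence that belongs to these regulatory elements. Remnants of a lac promoter/operator region and partial lacI and RSF ori matches appear to be backbone leftovers with no stated function.

The 726 bp insert encodes an engineered form of human PQLC1 (SLC66A2), cloned between SacI and XhoI. Residues 100-125 are replaced by a 3xGGGS flexible linker, and residues 257-271 are deleted. A backbone-encoded FLAG epitope follows at the C-terminus for detection or affinity purification; the annotation matches only a fragment of 3xFLAG, consistent with a single tag.

The feature table also shows a GFPmut3-like coding sequence shortly downstream of the FLAG tag. The catalogue entry does not mention it, and the record does not say whether it is in frame with the insert or lies beyond a stop codon. The stated purpose is simply expression of the tagged, truncated protein in mammalian cells. The record gives no reason for the deletions.
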