Features (pLannotate 1.2.2; 18 found; start..end, strand, type, name):
    742..1602    -  CDS            AmpR: β-lactamase; bla; confers resistance to ampicillin, carbenicillin, and related antibiotics
   1603..1707    -  promoter       AmpR promoter: bla
   1738..2117    +  enhancer       CMV enhancer: human cytomegalovirus immediate early enhancer
   2119..2240    +  promoter       chicken β-actin promoter (fragment): contains a 21-bp deletion relative to the standard chicken β-actin promoter
   2273..2450    +  promoter       chicken β-actin promoter (fragment): No description available
   2451..3467    +  intron         chimeric intron: chimera between introns from chicken β-actin and rabbit β-globin
   3465..3542    +  CDS            HBB (fragment): HBB_LEPEU - Experimental evidence at protein level: Swiss-Prot protein existence level 1. Involved in oxygen transport from the lung to the various peripheral tissues. From Lepus europaeus (European hare).
   3567..4292    +  CDS            SLC66A2 (fragment): S66A2_HUMAN - Also known as PQLC1 Experimental evidence at protein level: Swiss-Prot protein existence level 1. From Homo sapiens (Human).
   4297..4318    +  CDS            3xFLAG (fragment): three tandem FLAG® epitope tags
   4362..5072    +  CDS            GFPmut3: GFPmut3 is a basic (constitutively fluorescent) green fluorescent protein published in 1996, derived from Aequorea victoria. It is reported to be a very rapidly-maturing weak dimer.
   5116..5190    +  CDS            HBB (fragment): HBB_PONPY - Experimental evidence at transcript level: Swiss-Prot protein existence level 2. Involved in oxygen transport from the lung to the various peripheral tissues. From Pongo pygmaeus (Bornean orangutan).
   5261..5316    +  polyA_signal   β-globin poly(A) signal: rabbit β-globin polyadenylation signal (Gil and Proudfoot, 1987)
   5701..5717    -  protein_bind   lac operator: The lac repressor binds to the lac operator to inhibit transcription in E. coli. This inhibition can be relieved by adding lactose or isopropyl-β-D-thiogalactopyranoside (IPTG). lac repressor encoded by lacI
   5725..5755    -  promoter       lac promoter: promoter for the E. coli lac operon
   5770..5791    -  protein_bind   CAP binding site: CAP binding activates transcription in the presence of cAMP. E. coli catabolite activator protein
   5807..5908    -  CDS            lacI (fragment): LACI_ECOLI - Experimental evidence at protein level: Swiss-Prot protein existence level 1. Repressor of the lactose operon. Binds allolactose as an inducer. From Escherichia coli (strain K12).
   5910..6043    -  rep_origin     RSF ori (fragment): Plasmids containing the RSF 1030 origin of replication can be propagated in E. coli cells that contain additional plasmids with compatible origins.
   6091..571     -  rep_origin     ori (across the origin): high-copy-number ColE1/pMB1/pBR322/pUC origin of replication
>Addgene plasmid #250425 | pLexM-HsPQLC1(Δ100-125/3xGGGS/Δ257-271)-FLAG | addgene full sequence | sequence record 498989 | Addgene NGS Result
CCCTGACGAGCATCACAAAAATCGACGCTCAAGTCAGAGGTGGCGAAACCCGACAGGACTATAAAGATAC
CAGGCGTTTCCCCCTGGAAGCTCCCTCGTGCGCTCTCCTGTTCCGACCCTGCCGCTTACCGGATACCTGT
CCGCCTTTCTCCCTTCGGGAAGCGTGGCGCTTTCTCATAGCTCACGCTGTAGGTATCTCAGTTCGGTGTA
GGTCGTTCGCTCCAAGCTGGGCTGTGTGCACGAACCCCCCGTTCAGCCCGACCGCTGCGCCTTATCCGGT
AACTATCGTCTTGAGTCCAACCCGGTAAGACACGACTTATCGCCACTGGCAGCAGCCACTGGTAACAGGA
TTAGCAGAGCGAGGTATGTAGGCGGTGCTACAGAGTTCTTGAAGTGGTGGCCTAACTACGGCTACACTAG
AAGAACAGTATTTGGTATCTGCGCTCTGCTGAAGCCAGTTACCTTCGGAAAAAGAGTTGGTAGCTCTTGA
TCCGGCAAACAAACCACCGCTGGTAGCGGTGGTTTTTTTGTTTGCAAGCAGCAGATTACGCGCAGAAAAA
AAGGATCTCAAGAAGATCCTTTGATCTTTTCTACGGGGTCTGACGCTCAGTGGAACGAAAACTCACGTTA
AGGGATTTTGGTCATGAGATTATCAAAAAGGATCTTCACCTAGATCCTTTTAAATTAAAAATGAAGTTTT
AAATCAATCTAAAGTATATATGAGTAAACTTGGTCTGACAGTTACCAATGCTTAATCAGTGAGGCACCTA
TCTCAGCGATCTGTCTATTTCGTTCATCCATAGTTGCCTGACTCCCCGTCGTGTAGATAACTACGATACG
GGAGGGCTTACCATCTGGCCCCAGTGCTGCAATGATACCGCGAGACCCACGCTCACCGGCTCCAGATTTA
TCAGCAATAAACCAGCCAGCCGGAAGGGCCGAGCGCAGAAGTGGTCCTGCAACTTTATCCGCCTCCATCC
AGTCTATTAATTGTTGCCGGGAAGCTAGAGTAAGTAGTTCGCCAGTTAATAGTTTGCGCAACGTTGTTGC
CATTGCTACAGGCATCGTGGTGTCACGCTCGTCGTTTGGTATGGCTTCATTCAGCTCCGGTTCCCAACGA
TCAAGGCGAGTTACATGATCCCCCATGTTGTGCAAAAAAGCGGTTAGCTCCTTCGGTCCTCCGATCGTTG
TCAGAAGTAAGTTGGCCGCAGTGTTATCACTCATGGTTATGGCAGCACTGCATAATTCTCTTACTGTCAT
GCCATCCGTAAGATGCTTTTCTGTGACTGGTGAGTACTCAACCAAGTCATTCTGAGAATAGTGTATGCGG
CGACCGAGTTGCTCTTGCCCGGCGTCAATACGGGATAATACCGCGCCACATAGCAGAACTTTAAAAGTGC
TCATCATTGGAAAACGTTCTTCGGGGCGAAAACTCTCAAGGATCTTACCGCTGTTGAGATCCAGTTCGAT
GTAACCCACTCGTGCACCCAACTGATCTTCAGCATCTTTTACTTTCACCAGCGTTTCTGGGTGAGCAAAA
ACAGGAAGGCAAAATGCCGCAAAAAAGGGAATAAGGGCGACACGGAAATGTTGAATACTCATACTCTTCC
TTTTTCAATATTATTGAAGCATTTATCAGGGTTATTGTCTCATGAGCGGATACATATTTGAATGTATTTA
GAAAAATAAACAAATAGGGGTTCCGCGCACATTTCCCCGAAAAGTGCCACCTGGGTCGACATTGATTATT
GACTAGTTATTAATAGTAATCAATTACGGGGTCATTAGTTCATAGCCCATATATGGAGTTCCGCGTTACA
TAACTTACGGTAAATGGCCCGCCTGGCTGACCGCCCAACGACCCCCGCCCATTGACGTCAATAATGACGT
ATGTTCCCATAGTAACGCCAATAGGGACTTTCCATTGACGTCAATGGGTGGAGTATTTACGGTAAACTGC
CCACTTGGCAGTACATCAAGTGTATCATATGCCAAGTACGCCCCCTATTGACGTCAATGACGGTAAATGG
CCCGCCTGGCATTATGCCCAGTACATGACCTTATGGGACTTTCCTACTTGGCAGTACATCTACGTATTAG
TCATCGCTATTACCATGGTCGAGGTGAGCCCCACGTTCTGCTTCACTCTCCCCATCTCCCCCCCCTCCCC
ACCCCCAATTTTGTATTTATTTATTTTTTAATTATTTTGTGCAGCGATGGGGGCGGGGGGGGGGGGGGGG
GCCTCCCCGCGGGGGGCGGGGGGGGGGGGGGGGGGGGGGGGGGGGGGGGCGGGGCGCGCGCCAGGCGGGG
CGGGGCGGGGCGAGGGGCGGGGCGGGGCGAGGCGGAGAGGTGCGGCGGCAGCCAATCAGAGCGGCGCGCT
CCGAAAGTTTCCTTTTATGGCGAGGCGGCGGCGGCGGCGGCCCTATAAAAAGCGAAGCGCGCGGCGGGCG
GGAGTCGCTGCGCGCTGCCTTCGCCCCGTGCCCCGCTCCGCCGCCGCCTCGCGCCGCCCGCCCCGGCTCT
GACTGACCGCGTTACTCCCACAGGTGAGCGGGCGGGACGGCCCTTCTCCTCCGGGCTGTAATTAGCGCTT
GGTTTAATGACGGCTTGTTTCTTTTCTGTGGCTGCGTGAAAGCCTTGAGGGGCTCCGGGAGGGCCCTTTG
TGCGGGGGGAGCGGCTCGGGGGGTGCGTGCGTGTGTGTGTGCGTGGGGAGCGCCGCGTGCGGCTCCGCGC
TGCCCGGCGGCTGTGAGCGCTGCGGGCGCGGCGCGGGGCTTTGTGCGCTCCGCAGTGTGCGCGAGGGGAG
CGCGGCCGGGGGCGGTGCCCCGCGGTGCGGGGGGGGCTGCGAGGGGAACAAAGGCTGCGTGCGGGGTGTG
TGCGTGGGGGGGTGAGCAGGGGGTGTGGGCGCGTCGGTCGGGCTGCAACCCCCCCTGCACCCCCCTCCCC
GAGTTGCTGAGCACGGCCCGGCTTCGGGTGCGGGGCTCCGTACGGGGCGTGGCGCGGGGCTCGCCGTGCC
GGGCGGGGGGTGGCGGCAGGTGGGGGTGCCGGGCGGGGCGGGGCCGCCTCGGGCCGGGGAGGGCTCGGGG
GAGGGGCGCGGCGGCCCCCGGAGCGCCGGCGGCTGTCGAGGCGCGGCGAGCCGCAGCCATTGCCTTTTAT
GGTAATCGTGCGAGAGGGCGCAGGGACTTCCTTTGTCCCAAATCTGTGCGGAGCCGAAATCTGGGAGGCG
CCGCCGCACCCCCTCTAGCGGGCGCGGGGCGAAGCGGTGCGGCGCCGGCAGGAAGGAAATGGGCGGGGAG
GGCCTTCGTGCGTCGCCGCGCCGCCGTCCCCTTCTCCCTCTCCAGCCTCGGGGCTGTCCGCGGGGGGACG
GCTGCCTTCGGGGGGGACGGGGCAGGGCGGGGTTCGGCTTCTGGCGTGTGACCGGCGGCTCTAGAGCCTC
TGCTAACCATGTTCATGCCTTCTTCTTTTTCCTACAGCTCCTGGGCAACGTGCTGGTTATTGTGCTGTCT
CATCATTTTGGCAAAGAATTGCGGCCGTCTCAGGCCGAATTCAACGTTGGTACCGAGCTCGCCACCATGG
AAGCTGAAGGACTGGATTGGCTGCTGGTGCCTCTGCATCAGCTGGTGTCTTGGGGAGCTGCTGCCGCCAT
GGTTTTTGGCGGAGTGGTGCCTTACGTGCCCCAGTACAGAGACATCAGACGGACCCAGAACGCCGACGGC
TTTAGCACCTATGTGTGCCTGGTGCTGCTGGTCGCCAACATCCTGCGGATCCTGTTTTGGTTCGGCCGCA
GATTCGAGAGCCCTCTGCTGTGGCAGAGCGCCATCATGATCCTGACCATGCTGCTGATGCTGAAGCTGTG
CACCGAAGTGCGCGGTGGCGGCAGCGGCGGTGGCAGCGGCGGCGGTAGCCGGAGAAGCTTCCTGGACTTC
GATCCTCACCACTTCTGGCAGTGGTCCAGCTTTAGCGACTACGTGCAGTGCGTGCTGGCCTTTACTGGCG
TGGCCGGCTACATCACCTACCTGAGCATTGACAGCGCCCTGTTCGTGGAAACCCTGGGCTTTCTGGCCGT
GCTGACAGAGGCTATGCTGGGAGTGCCTCAGCTGTACCGGAACCACAGACACCAGAGCACAGAGGGCATG
AGCATCAAGATGGTGCTGATGTGGACAAGCGGCGACGCCTTCAAGACCGCCTACTTCCTGCTTAAAGGCG
CCCCTCTGCAGTTCAGCGTGTGTGGACTGCTGCAGGTCCTGGTGGATCTGGCCATTCTCGGACAGGCCTA
CGCCTTCGCTAGACACCCTCAGCTCGAGGACTACAAAGACGATGACGACAAGTAAGTCGAGGGGGAAAAT
TTATATTTTCAAGGTCAATTTTCTAAAGGTGAAGAATTATTCACTGGCGTTGTCCCAATTTTGGTTGAAT
TAGATGGTGATGTTAATGGTCACAAATTTTCTGTCTCCGGTGAAGGTGAAGGTGACGCTACTTACGGTAA
ATTGACCTTAAAATTTATTTGTACTACTGGTAAATTGCCAGTTCCATGGCCAACCTTAGTCACTACTTTC
GGTTATGGTGTTCAATGTTTTGCGAGATACCCAGATCATATGAAACAACATGACTTTTTCAAGTCTGCCA
TGCCAGAAGGTTATGTTCAAGAAAGAACTATTTTTTTCAAAGATGACGGTAACTACAAGACCAGAGCTGA
AGTCAAGTTTGAAGGTGATACCTTAGTTAATAGAATCGAATTAAAAGGTATTGATTTTAAAGAAGATGGT
AACATTTTAGGTCACAAATTGGAATACAACTATAACTCTCACAATGTTTACATCATGGCTGACAAACAAA
AGAATGGTATCAAAGTTAACTTCAAAATTAGACACAACATTGAAGATGGTTCTGTTCAATTAGCTGACCA
TTATCAACAAAATACTCCAATTGGTGATGGTCCAGTCTTGTTACCAGACAACCATTACTTATCCACTCAA
TCTGCCTTATCCAAAGATCCAAACGAAAAGAGAGACCACATGGTCTTGTTAGAATTTGTTACTGCTGCTG
GTATTACCCATGGTATGGATGAATTGTACAAACACCATCACCATCATCATTAAGTCGAGACTAGTATCGC
GATAATTCACTCCTCAGGTGCAGGCTGCCTATCAGAAGGTGGTGGCTGGTGTGGCCAATGCCCTGGCTCA
CAAATACCACTGAGATCTTTTTCCCTCTGCCAAAAATTATGGGGACATCATGAAGCCCCTTGAGCATCTG
ACTTCTGGCTAATAAAGGAAATTTATTTTCATTGCAATAGTGTGTTGGAATTTTTTGTGTCTCTCACTCG
GAAGGACATATGGGAGGGCAAATCATTTAAAACATCAGAATGAGTATTTGGTTTAGAGTTTGGCAACATA
TGCCCATATGCTGGCTGCCATGAACAAAGGTTGGCTATAAAGAGGTCATCAGTATATGAAACAGCCCCCT
GCTGTCCATTCCTTATTCCATAGAAAAGCCTTGACTTGAGGTTAGATTTTTTTTATATTTTGTTTTGTGT
TATTTTTTTCTTTAACATCCCTAAAATTTTCCTTACATGTTTTACTAGCCAGATTTTTCCTCCTCTCCTG
ACTACTCCCAGTCATAGCTGTCCCTCTTCTCTTATGGAGATCCCTCGACCTGCAGCCCAAGCTTGGCGTA
ATCATGGTCATAGCTGTTTCCTGTGTGAAATTGTTATCCGCTCACAATTCCACACAACATACGAGCCGGA
AGCATAAAGTGTAAAGCCTGGGGTGCCTAATGAGTGAGCTAACTCACATTAATTGCGTTGCGCTCACTGC
CCGCTTTCCAGTCGGGAAACCTGTCGTGCCAGCGGATCGATCCGCTGCATTAATGAATCGGCCAACGCGC
GGGGAGAGGCGGTTTGCGTATTGGGCGCTCTTCCGCTTCCTCGCTCACTGACTCGCTGCGCTCGGTCGTT
CGGCTGCGGCGAGCGGTATCAGCTCACTCAAAGGCGGTAATACGGTTATCCACAGAATCAGGGGATAACG
CAGGAAAGAACATGTGAGCAAAAGGCCAGCAAAAGGCCAGGAACCGTAAAAAGGCCGCGTTGCTGGCGTT
TTTCCATAGGCTCCGCCC
