>Addgene plasmid #250425 | pLexM-HsPQLC1(Δ100-125/3xGGGS/Δ257-271)-FLAG | depositor partial sequence | sequence record 494119 | Insert (Including Backbone Tag & Stop)
ATGGAAGCTGAAGGACTGGATTGGCTGCTGGTGCCTCTGCATCAGCTGGTGTCTTGGGGAGCTGCTGCCG
CCATGGTTTTTGGCGGAGTGGTGCCTTACGTGCCCCAGTACAGAGACATCAGACGGACCCAGAACGCCGA
CGGCTTTAGCACCTATGTGTGCCTGGTGCTGCTGGTCGCCAACATCCTGCGGATCCTGTTTTGGTTCGGC
CGCAGATTCGAGAGCCCTCTGCTGTGGCAGAGCGCCATCATGATCCTGACCATGCTGCTGATGCTGAAGC
TGTGCACCGAAGTGCGCGGTGGCGGCAGCGGCGGTGGCAGCGGCGGCGGTAGCCGGAGAAGCTTCCTGGA
CTTCGATCCTCACCACTTCTGGCAGTGGTCCAGCTTTAGCGACTACGTGCAGTGCGTGCTGGCCTTTACT
GGCGTGGCCGGCTACATCACCTACCTGAGCATTGACAGCGCCCTGTTCGTGGAAACCCTGGGCTTTCTGG
CCGTGCTGACAGAGGCTATGCTGGGAGTGCCTCAGCTGTACCGGAACCACAGACACCAGAGCACAGAGGG
CATGAGCATCAAGATGGTGCTGATGTGGACAAGCGGCGACGCCTTCAAGACCGCCTACTTCCTGCTTAAA
GGCGCCCCTCTGCAGTTCAGCGTGTGTGGACTGCTGCAGGTCCTGGTGGATCTGGCCATTCTCGGACAGG
CCTACGCCTTCGCTAGACACCCTCAGCTCGAGGACTACAAAGACGATGACGACAAGTAA
